Addgene plasmid #43516: III-AGGC
Depositing lab: Chad Cowan & Kiran Musunuru. Depositing organization: Harvard University. Publication: A TALEN Genome-Editing System for Generating Human Stem Cell-Based Disease Models. Ding Q, Lee YK, Schaefer EA, Peters DT, Veres A, Kim K, Kuperwasser N, Motola DL, Meissner TB, Hendriks WT, Trevisan M, Gupta RM, Moisan A, Banks E, Friesen M, Schinzel RT, Xia F, Tang A, Xia Y, Figueroa E, Wann A, Ahfeldt T, Daheron L, Zhang F, Rubin LL, Peng LF, Chung RT, Musunuru K, Cowan CA. Cell Stem Cell. 2012 Dec 12. pii: S1934-5909(12)00645-5. doi: 10.1016/j.stem.2012.11.011. PubMed 23246482.
Backbone
  Vector backbone: pCRII-TOPO
  Backbone manufacturer: Invitrogen
  Backbone size w/o insert (bp): 3973
  Vector type: Bacterial Cloning
Growth in bacteria
  Bacterial resistance: Ampicillin and Kanamycin, 100 & 50 μg/mL
  Growth temperature: 37°C
  Growth strain: Top10
  Copy number: High Copy
Gene/Insert
  Gene/Insert name: III-AGGC
  Species: Synthetic
  Insert size (bp): 426
  Cloning method: TOPO Cloning
  Sequencing primers: 5′ T7; 3′ M13-rev
Terms and licenses: Academic/Nonprofit Terms; Industry Terms: Not Available to Industry
How to cite: III-AGGC was a gift from Chad Cowan & Kiran Musunuru (Addgene plasmid # 43516 ; http://n2t.net/addgene:43516 ; RRID:Addgene_43516)
