[The description below was written by a language model from this plasmid's Addgene catalogue record.]
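Description:
III-AGGC is a bacterial cloning plasmid built on the commercial pCRII-TOPO backbone (about 4 kb without insert), into which a 426 bp synthetic fragment was introduced by TOPO cloning. It is maintained at high copy number in E. coli, and the backbone confers resistance to both ampicillin and kanamycin, so either or both drugs can be used for selection. The insert lies between the T7 and M13-reverse priming sites of the vector, which are the recorded sequencing primers. No feature table is provided, so the exact arrangement of elements within the plasmid cannot be confirmed from the record. There is no indication of any expression cassette for mammalian or other hosts, and the plasmid is classed purely as a cloning vector.

The plasmid comes from a published TALEN genome-editing system developed for generating human stem cell-based disease models. The record does not describe the insert beyond its name, synthetic origin and size. However, the name and the length, which is roughly that of four TAL effector repeats, suggest a pre-assembled multimer of repeat modules recognising the DNA bases A-G-G-C. The prefix "III" plausibly marks the position this block occupies in a stepwise TALEN array assembly. This interpretation is inferred rather than stated. On that reading, III-AGGC would be one member of a library of building-block plasmids. Its repeat fragment would be excised or amplified and joined with other blocks to build a custom DNA-binding domain, which is then fused to a nuclease domain in a separate expression vector. The plasmid would not itself be used as a functional nuclease construct.
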