>Addgene plasmid #43516 | III-AGGC | depositor partial sequence | sequence record 58781 | III-AGGC sequence 426 bps
CGTCTCGGCTCACCCCAGAGCAGGTCGTGGCAATCGCCTCCAACATTGGCGGGAAACAGGCACTCGAGAC
TGTCCAGCGCCTGCTTCCCGTGCTGTGCCAAGCGCACGGCCTCACCCCAGAGCAGGTCGTGGCAATCGCG
AGCAATAACGGCGGAAAACAGGCTTTGGAAACGGTGCAGAGGCTCCTTCCAGTGCTGTGCCAAGCGCACG
GATTAACCCCAGAGCAGGTCGTGGCAATCGCGAGCAATAACGGCGGAAAACAGGCTTTGGAAACGGTGCA
GAGGCTCCTTCCAGTGCTGTGCCAAGCGCACGGATTAACCCCAGAGCAGGTCGTGGCGATCGCAAGCCAC
GACGGAGGAAAGCAAGCCTTGGAAACAGTACAGAGGCTGTTGCCTGTGCTGTGCCAAGCGCACGGACTCA
GAGACG
