>Addgene plasmid #43516 | III-AGGC | addgene partial sequence | sequence record 61489 | M13-F20 5'-TGTAAAACGACGGCCAGT-3'
GGCGAATTGGGCCCTTCTAGATGCATGCTCGAGCGGCCGCCAGTGTGATGGATATCTGCAGAATTCGCCC
TTCGTCCTAGCGCGTCTCGGCTCACCCCAGAGCAGGTCGTGGCAATCGCCTCCAACATTGGCGGGAAACA
GGCACTCGAGACTGTCCAGCGCCTGCTTCCCGTGCTGTGCCAAGCGCACGGCCTCACCCCAGAGCAGGTC
GTGGCAATCGCGAGCAATAACGGCGGAAAACAGGCTTTGGAAACGGTGCAGAGGCTCCTTCCAGTGCTGT
GCCAAGCGCACGGATTAACCCCAGAGCAGGTCGTGGCAATCGCGAGCAATAACGGCGGAAAACAGGCTTT
GGAAACGGTGCAGAGGCTCCTTCCAGTGCTGTGCCAAGCGCACGGATTAACCCCAGAGCAGGTCGTGGCG
ATCGCAAGCCACGACGGAGGAAAGCAAGCCTTGGAAACAGTACAGAGGCTGTTGCCTGTGCTGTGCCAAG
CGCACGGACTCAGAGACGTGGGCACAGGAAAGAAGGGCGAATTCCAGCACACTGGCGGCCGTTACTAGTG
GATCCGAGCTCGGTACCAAGCTTGATGCATAGCTTGAGTATTCTATAGTGTCACCTAAATAGCTTGGCGT
AATCATGGTCATAGCTGTTTCCTGTGTGAAATTGTTATCCGCTCACAATTCCACACAACATACGAGCCGG
AAGCATAAAGTGTAAAGCCTGGGGTGCCTAATGAGTGAGCTAACTCACATTAATTGCGTTGCGCTCACTG
CCCGCTTTCCAGTCGGGAAACCTGTCGTGCCAGCTGCATTAATGAATCGGCCAACGCGCGGGGAGAGGCG
GTTTGCGTATTGGGCG
